>Addgene plasmid #149529 | pGBW-m4136454 | addgene full sequence | sequence record 297077 | Addgene NGS Result
GATAAGAGACACCGGCATACTCTGCGACATCGTATAACGTTACTGGTTTCATATTCACCACCCTGAATTG
ACTGTCTTCCGGGCGCTATCATGCCATACCGCGAAAGGTTTTGCGCCATTCGATACTAGTAGCGGCCGGA
TGGATCTCGATCCCGCGAAATTAATACGACTCACTATAGGGGAATTGTGAGCGGATAACAATTCCCCTCT
AGAAATAATTTTGTTTAACTTTAAGAAGGAGACTCTTCTATGCACCATCATCACCATCATGGTGGTTCTG
GTATGTCTGATTCTGAAGTTAACCAAGAAGCTAAACCTGAGGTTAAGCCAGAAGTCAAACCAGAAACTCA
TATTAACTTGAAGGTTTCTGATGGTTCTTCTGAAATCTTCTTCAAGATCAAGAAGACCACTCCATTGCGT
AGATTGATGGAAGCTTTCGCTAAAAGACAAGGTAAAGAAATGGATTCTTTGAGATTCTTGTACGACGGTA
TCAGAATTCAAGCTGATCAAACTCCTGAAGATTTGGATATGGAGGATAATGACATCATCGAAGCTCATAG
AGAACAAATTGGTGGTGGTGGTTCTGGTGAGAACCTGTACTTTCAAAGCGCCGATTCAAACGGTACGATT
ACTGTAGAAGAGCTTAAAAAGCTGTTAGAACAATGGAATTTGGTGATCGGGTTTCTGTTCCTGACCTGGA
TCTGTCTCCTGCAATTCGCTTACGCGAACCGCAACCGGTTTCTGTATATAATCAAATTAATTTTCCTGTG
GCTGCTGTGGCCCGTCACCCTGGCATGCTTCGTTCTGGCTGCTGTTTACAGAATCAATTGGATTACTGGC
GGTATCGCAATCGCGATGGCATGCCTAGTAGGCCTGATGTGGCTGTCGTATTTTATTGCTTCCTTCCGTC
TGTTTGCCCGTACCCGTAGCATGTGGTCTTTCAACCCAGAAACTAACATCCTGCTTAACGTTCCTCTGCA
CGGTACAATCCTGACCCGCCCGCTGCTGGAGAGCGAACTGGTGATTGGCGCTGTCATCTTACGTGGTCAT
CTGCGTATTGCTGGCCACCATTTGGGTCGCTGTGACATCAAAGACTTGCCGAAAGAAATCACTGTTGCAA
CCTCTCGTACACTGTCCTACTACAAACTGGGGGCGAGTCAGCGTGTTGCCGGCGATTCTGGATTCGCGGC
TTACAGCCGCTATCGCATCGGTAATTACAAGCTCAACACTGACCACAGCTCCTCTAGTGATAACATTGCA
CTGCTGGTGCAGTAAAGAGAATATAAAAAGCCAGATTATTAATCCGGCTTTTTTATTATTTAGGTTCTGT
TAAGTAACTGAACCCAATGTCGTTAGTGACGCTTACCTCTTAAGAGGTCACTGACCTAACAGCTTGACTC
CAGCGTAACTGGACTGCAATCAACTCAAAAGCCTCCGACCGGAGGCTTTTGACTTGATCGGCACGTAAGA
GGTTCCAACTTTCACCATAATGAAATAAGATCACTACCGGGCGTATTTTTTGAGTTATCGAGATTTTCAG
GAGCTAAGGAAGCTAAAATGAGTATTCAACATTTCCGTGTCGCCCTTATTCCCTTTTTTGCGGCATTTTG
CCTTCCTGTTTTTGCTCACCCAGAAACGCTGGTGAAAGTAAAAGATGCTGAAGATCAGTTGGGTGCACGA
GTGGGTTACATCGAACTGGATCTCAACAGCGGTAAGATCCTTGAGAGTTTACGCCCCGAAGAACGTTTTC
CAATGATGAGCACTTTTAAAGTTCTGCTATGTGGCGCGGTATTATCCCGTATTGACGCCGGGCAAGAGCA
ACTCGGTCGCCGCATACACTATTCTCAGAATGACTTGGTTGAGTACTCACCAGTCACAGAAAAGCATCTC
ACGGATGGCATGACAGTAAGAGAATTATGCAGTGCTGCCATAACCATGAGTGATAACACTGCGGCCAACT
TACTTCTGGCAACGATCGGAGGACCGAAGGAGCTAACCGCTTTTTTGCACAACATGGGGGATCATGTAAC
TCGCCTTGATCGTTGGGAACCGGAGCTGAATGAAGCCATACCAAACGACGAGCGTGACACCACGATGCCT
GTAGCAATGGCAACAACGTTGCGCAAACTATTAACTGGCGAACTACTTACTCTAGCTTCCCGGCAACAAT
TAATAGACTGGATGGAGGCGGATAAAGTTGCAGGATCACTTCTGCGCTCGGCCCTCCCGGCTGGCTGGTT
TATTGCTGATAAATCTGGAGCCGGTGAGCGTGGGTCTCGCGGTATCATTGCAGCACTGGGGCCAGATGGT
AAGCCCTCCCGCATCGTAGTTATCTACACGACGGGGAGTCAGGCAACTATGGATGAACGAAATAGACAGA
TCGCTGAGATAGGTGCCTCACTGATTAAGCATTGGTAAGTGACCAAACAGGAAAAAACCGCCCTTAACAT
GGCCCGCTTTATCAGAAGCCAGACATTAACGCTTCTGGAGAAACTCAACGAGCTGGACGCGGATGAACAG
GCAGACATCTGTGAATCGCTTCACGACCACGCTGATGAGCTTTACCGCAGCTGCCTCGCGCGTTTCGGTG
ATGACGGTGAAAACCTCTGATGAGGGCCCAAATGTAATCACCTGGCTCACCTTCGGGTGGGCCTTTCTGC
GTTGCTGGCGTTTTTCCATAGGCTCCGCCCCCCTGACGAGCATCACAAAAATCGATGCTCAAGTCAGAGG
TGGCGAAACCCGACAGGACTATAAAGATACCAGGCGTTTCCCCCTGGAAGCTCCCTCGTGCGCTCTCCTG
TTCCGACCCTGCCGCTTACCGGATACCTGTCCGCCTTTCTCCCTTCGGGAAGCGTGGCGCTTTCTCATAG
CTCACGCTGTAGGTATCTCAGTTCGGTGTAGGTCGTTCGCTCCAAGCTGGGCTGTGTGCACGAACCCCCC
GTTCAGCCCGACCGCTGCGCCTTATCCGGTAACTATCGTCTTGAGTCCAACCCGGTAAGACACGACTTAT
CGCCACTGGCAGCAGCCACTGGTAACAGGATTAGCAGAGCGAGGTATGTAGGCGGTGCTACAGAGTTCTT
GAAGTGGTGGCCTAACTACGGCTACACTAGAAGAACAGTATTTGGTATCTGCGCTCTGCTGAAGCCAGTT
ACCTCGGAAAAAGAGTTGGTAGCTCTTGATCCGGCAAACAAACCACCGCTGGTAGCGGTGGTCTTTTTGT
TTGCAAGCAGCAGATTACGCGCAGAAAAAAAGGATCTCAAGAAGATCCTTTGATTTTCTACCGAAGAAAG
GCCCACCCGTGAAGGTGAGCCAGTGACTTTCTGCTATGGAGGTCAGGTATGATTTAAATGGTCAGTGCGG
CGCGCCAACAAAAAACCCCTAGCCCCCCGTTTTATATCACTGCCCGCTTTCCAGTCGGGAAACCTGTCGT
GCCAGCTGCATTAATGAATCGGCCAACGCGCGGGGAGAGGCGGTTTGCGTATTGGGCGCCAGGGTGGTTT
TTCTTTTCACCAGTGAGACTGGCAACAGCTGATTGCCCTTCACCGCCTGGCCCTGAGAGAGTTGCAGCAA
GCGGTCCACGCTGGTTTGCCCCAGCAGGCGAAAATCCTGTTTGATGGTGGTTAACGGCGGGATATAACAT
GAGCTATCTTCGGTATCGTCGTATCCCACTACCGAGATATCCGCACCAACGCGCAGCCCGGACTCGGTAA
TGGCGCGCATTGCGCCCAGCGCCATCTGATCGTTGGCAACCAGCATCGCAGTGGGAACGATGCCCTCATT
CAGCATTTGCATGGTTTGTTGAAAACCGGACATGGCACTCCAGTCGCCTTCCCGTTCCGCTATCGGCTGA
ATTTGATTGCGAGTGAGATATTTATGCCAGCCAGCCAGACGCAGACGCGCCGAGACAGAACTTAATGGGC
CCGCTAACAGCGCGATTTGCTGGTGACCCAATGCGACCAGATGCTCCACGCCCAGTCGCGTACCGTCCTC
ATGGGAGAAAATAATACTGTTGATGGGTGTCTGGTCAGAGACATCAAGAAATAACGCCGGAACATTAGTG
CAGGCAGCTTCCACAGCAATGGCATCCTGGTCATCCAGCGGATAGTTAATGATCAGCCCACTGACGCGTT
GCGCGAGAAGATTGTGCACCGCCGCTTTACAGGCTTCGACGCCGCTTCGTTCTACCATCGACACCACCAC
GCTGGCACCCAGTTGATCGGCGCGAGATTTAATCGCCGCGACAATTTGCGACGGCGCGTGCAGGGCCAGA
CTGGAGGTGGCAACGCCAATCAGCAACGACTGTTTGCCCGCCAGTTGTTGTGCCACGCGGTTGGGAATGT
AATTCAGCTCCGCCATCGCCGCTTCCACTTTTTCCCGCGTTTTCGCAGAAACGTGGCTGGCCTGGTTCAC
CACGCGGGAAACGGTCT
Features (pLannotate 1.2.2; 14 found; start..end, strand, type, name):
     53..124     -  promoter       lacI promoter (fragment): lacI
    162..180     +  promoter       T7 promoter: promoter for bacteriophage T7 RNA polymerase
    181..205     +  protein_bind   lac operator: The lac repressor binds to the lac operator to inhibit transcription in E. coli. This inhibition can be relieved by adding lactose or isopropyl-β-D-thiogalactopyranoside (IPTG). lac repressor encoded by lacI
    220..242     +  RBS            RBS: efficient ribosome binding site from bacteriophage T7 gene 10 (Olins and Rangwala, 1989)
    283..576     +  CDS            SMT3: SMT3_YEAST - Experimental evidence at protein level: Swiss-Prot protein existence level 1. Not known; suppressor of MIF2 mutations. From Saccharomyces cerevisiae (strain ATCC 204508 / S288c) (Baker's yeast).
    610..1272    +  CDS            VME1_SARS2: Experimental evidence at protein level: Swiss-Prot protein existence level 1. Component of the viral envelope that plays a central role in virus morphogenesis and assembly via its interactions with other viral proteins (By similarity). Regulates the localization of S protein at cis-Golgi, the place of virus budding (PubMed:33229438). May act by binding cytoplasmic c-terminus of S (PubMed:33229438). From Severe acute respiratory syndrome coronavirus 2 (2019-nCoV) (SARS-CoV-2).
   1425..1454    +  terminator     tonB terminator (fragment): bidirectional E. coli tonB-P14 transcription terminator
   1455..1557    +  promoter       cat promoter: promoter of the E. coli cat gene encoding chloramphenicol acetyltransferase
   1558..2418    +  CDS            AmpR: β-lactamase; bla; confers resistance to ampicillin, carbenicillin, and related antibiotics
   2419..2610    +  CDS            rop: Rop protein, which maintains plasmids at low copy number; rop
   2634..2661    +  terminator     T7Te terminator: phage T7 early transcription terminator
   2673..3260    -  rep_origin     ori: high-copy-number ColE1/pMB1/pBR322/pUC origin of replication
   3282..3311    -  terminator     T3Te terminator: phage T3 early transcription terminator
   3400..52      -  CDS            lacI (across the origin): LACI_ECOLI - Experimental evidence at protein level: Swiss-Prot protein existence level 1. Repressor of the lactose operon. Binds allolactose as an inducer. From Escherichia coli (strain K12).
