[The description below was written by a language model from this plasmid's Addgene catalogue record and pLannotate feature annotations shown in this document.]
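Description:
pGBW-m4136454 is a bacterial expression plasmid for producing the SARS-CoV-2 membrane (M) glycoprotein in E. coli. It is built on the pG9m-2 lacIQ ampR backbone and the sequenced record is about 4.4 kb. The plasmid replicates from a ColE1/pMB1-family origin. A rop gene is also annotated, which is consistent with the catalogue listing it as low copy. Selection is by ampicillin through a β-lactamase gene, which the annotation places directly downstream of a cat promoter. Short terminators (tonB fragment, T7Te, T3Te) separate the expression cassette, the marker and the origin from one another.

The payload is the wild-type M coding sequence, an insert of roughly 660 bp. It is driven by a T7 promoter followed immediately by a lac operator and the phage T7 gene 10 ribosome binding site. The plasmid carries its own lacI repressor gene in the opposite orientation, so transcription stays repressed until an inducer such as IPTG is added. Expression also requires a host that supplies T7 RNA polymerase. The recorded DH5alpha strain serves for propagation rather than expression.

According to the catalogue, the backbone adds an N-terminal fusion made up of a 6xHis tag, a GGSG linker, a SUMO tag, a second GGSG linker and a TEV protease cleavage site. The feature table confirms the SUMO portion as yeast SMT3, lying just upstream of the M open reading frame, but it does not annotate the His tag or TEV site separately. This layout would permit metal-affinity purification, with SUMO commonly used to aid solubility and TEV cleavage to remove the tags. The record gives no purpose beyond bacterial expression, and the cloning method is unknown.
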