Addgene plasmid #149529: pGBW-m4136454
Purpose: Bacterial expression plasmid for SARS-CoV-2 M (membrane)
Depositing lab: Ginkgo Bioworks & Benjie Chen. Depositing organization: Ginkgo Bioworks.
Backbone
  Vector backbone: pG9m-2 lacIQ ampR
  Backbone size w/o insert (bp): 3177
  Vector type: Bacterial Expression
Growth in bacteria
  Bacterial resistance: Ampicillin, 100 μg/mL
  Growth temperature: 37°C
  Growth strain: DH5alpha
  Copy number: Low Copy
Gene/Insert
  Gene/Insert name: SARS-CoV-2 M (membrane) (alt names: membrane glycoprotein; M protein)
  Species: Escherichia coli str. K-12 substr. MG1655; Severe acute respiratory syndrome coronavirus 2
  Insert size (bp): 662
  Mutation: wt
  Entrez Gene: M (a.k.a. GU280_gp05)
  Promoter: Promoter | pT7 ; Operator | lacO ; RBS | T7_rbs ; Start Codon | ATG
  Tag / fusion protein: 6xHIS;Linker_GGSG;SUMO tag;Linker_GGSG;Cleavable TEV (N terminal on backbone)
  Cloning method: Unknown
Resource information
  A portion of this plasmid was derived from a plasmid made by: GinkgoBioworks
Depositor comments: NCBI reference sequence: YP_009724393.1
How to cite: pGBW-m4136454 was a gift from Ginkgo Bioworks & Benjie Chen (Addgene plasmid # 149529 ; http://n2t.net/addgene:149529 ; RRID:Addgene_149529)
